Addgene plasmid #87055: 6xHis-TEV-UBC-9
Purpose: Expresses 6xHis-tagged ubc-9, with a TEV protease cleavage site between the tag and the ORF
Depositing lab: Ronald Hay. Depositing organization: University of Dundee. Publication: Dynamic SUMO modification regulates mitotic chromosome assembly and cell cycle progression in Caenorhabditis elegans. Pelisch F, Sonneville R, Pourkarimi E, Agostinho A, Blow JJ, Gartner A, Hay RT. Nat Commun. 2014 Dec 5;5:5485. doi: 10.1038/ncomms6485. PubMed 25475837.
Backbone
  Vector backbone: PpHISTEV30a
  Backbone size w/o insert (bp): 5365
  Vector type: Bacterial Expression
Growth in bacteria
  Bacterial resistance: Kanamycin, 50 μg/mL
  Growth temperature: 37°C
  Growth strain: DH5alpha
  Copy number: Low Copy
Gene/Insert
  Gene/Insert name: UBC-9 (alt name: C. elegans Ubc9)
  Species: C. elegans (nematode)
  Entrez Gene: ubc-9 (a.k.a. CELE_F29B9.6)
  Promoter: T7
  Tag / fusion protein: 6xHis-TEV (N terminal on backbone)
  Cloning method: Restriction Enzyme; 5′ cloning site NcoI (not destroyed); 3′ cloning site HindIII (not destroyed)
  Sequencing primers: 5′ T7; 3′ T7term
Terms and licenses: Academic/Nonprofit Terms; Industry Terms: Not Available to Industry
How to cite: 6xHis-TEV-UBC-9 was a gift from Ronald Hay (Addgene plasmid # 87055 ; http://n2t.net/addgene:87055 ; RRID:Addgene_87055)
