[The description below was written by a language model from this plasmid's Addgene catalogue record and pLannotate feature annotations shown in this document.]
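Description:
6xHis-TEV-UBC-9 is a bacterial expression plasmid built on the pHISTEV30a backbone, a pET-style vector, for producing recombinant Caenorhabditis elegans UBC-9, the SUMO-conjugating (E2) enzyme. It replicates in E. coli from a ColE1/pBR322-type origin accompanied by the bom region and the rop gene. Rop restrains copy number, consistent with the low-copy designation in the catalogue. Selection is by kanamycin through an aminoglycoside phosphotransferase gene. An f1 phage origin is also present, along with short remnants of a tetracycline resistance gene that are backbone leftovers rather than functional markers.

The expression cassette is driven by a T7 promoter immediately followed by a lac operator. The plasmid also carries lacI under its own promoter, so transcription is repressed until induction with IPTG in a host that supplies T7 RNA polymerase. A phage T7 gene 10 ribosome binding site precedes an N-terminal polyhistidine tag and a TEV protease recognition site, both contributed by the backbone. These are fused in frame to the ubc-9 open reading frame, which was inserted between NcoI and HindIII sites. A T7 terminator closes the unit. The annotation also detects a second His-tag sequence downstream of the insert, typical of pET-type backbones. The record does not say whether it is translated, and the stated design describes only the N-terminal tag.

This arrangement allows metal-affinity purification of UBC-9 followed by tag removal with TEV protease. UBC-9 accepts the SUMO homologue SMO-1 from the E1 complex and attaches it to substrates, so the purified protein suits in vitro SUMOylation assays. This fits the associated study of SUMO modification in C. elegans mitosis.
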