Features (pLannotate 1.2.2; 21 found; start..end, strand, type, name):
     19..607     +  rep_origin     ori: high-copy-number ColE1/pMB1/pBR322/pUC origin of replication
    793..932     -  misc_feature   bom: basis of mobility region from pBR322
   1034..1225    -  CDS            rop: Rop protein, which maintains plasmids at low copy number; rop
   1242..1622    +  CDS            YPB1_ECOLX: Protein predicted: Swiss-Prot protein existence level 4. From Escherichia coli.
   1694..1985    -  CDS            TcR (fragment): tetracycline efflux protein; tet; confers resistance to tetracycline
   2000..2021    -  protein_bind   CAP binding site: CAP binding activates transcription in the presence of cAMP. E. coli catabolite activator protein
   2034..3116    -  CDS            lacI: lac repressor; lacI; The lac repressor binds to the lac operator to inhibit transcription in E. coli. This inhibition can be relieved by adding lactose or isopropyl-β-D-thiogalactopyranoside (IPTG).
   3117..3194    -  promoter       lacI promoter: lacI
   3202..3481    -  CDS            TcR (fragment): tetracycline efflux protein; tet; confers resistance to tetracycline
   3507..3525    +  promoter       T7 promoter: promoter for bacteriophage T7 RNA polymerase
   3526..3550    +  protein_bind   lac operator: The lac repressor binds to the lac operator to inhibit transcription in E. coli. This inhibition can be relieved by adding lactose or isopropyl-β-D-thiogalactopyranoside (IPTG). lac repressor encoded by lacI
   3565..3587    +  RBS            RBS: efficient ribosome binding site from bacteriophage T7 gene 10 (Olins and Rangwala, 1989)
   3605..3624    +  CDS            8xHis (fragment): 8xHis affinity tag
   3646..3666    +  CDS            TEV site: tobacco etch virus (TEV) protease recognition and cleavage site
   3676..4170    +  CDS            ubc-9: UBC9_CAEEL - Experimental evidence at protein level: Swiss-Prot protein existence level 1. Accepts the ubiquitin-like protein smo-1 from the aos-1-uba-2 E1 complex and catalyzes its covalent attachment to other proteins with the help of an E3 ligase such as gei-17. Required to sumoylate the ETS transcription factor lin-1 and the Polycomb protein sop-2. Required for embryonic development, fertility, vulval morphogenesis and inhibition of vulval cell fates. From Caenorhabditis elegans.
   4195..4212    +  CDS            9xHis (fragment): 9xHis affinity tag
   4222..4271    +  CDS            SET1 (fragment): solubility-enhancement tag derived from T7 phage gene 10B
   4279..4326    +  terminator     T7 terminator: transcription terminator for bacteriophage T7 RNA polymerase
   4363..4791    +  rep_origin     f1 ori (sequence partly withheld): f1 bacteriophage origin of replication; arrow indicates direction of (+) strand synthesis
   4844..4901    +  promoter       AmpR promoter (fragment): bla
   4910..5725    -  CDS            KanR: aminoglycoside phosphotransferase; aph(3')-Ia; confers resistance to kanamycin in bacteria or G418 (Geneticin®) in eukaryotes
>Addgene plasmid #87055 | 6xHis-TEV-UBC-9 | addgene full sequence | sequence record 175029 | Addgene NGS Result
AAAGATCAAAGGATCTTCTTGAGATCCTTTTTTTCTGCGCGTAATCTGCTGCTTGCAAACAAAAAAACCA
CCGCTACCAGCGGTGGTTTGTTTGCCGGATCAAGAGCTACCAACTCTTTTTCCGAAGGTAACTGGCTTCA
GCAGAGCGCAGATACCAAATACTGTCCTTCTAGTGTAGCCGTAGTTAGGCCACCACTTCAAGAACTCTGT
AGCACCGCCTACATACCTCGCTCTGCTAATCCTGTTACCAGTGGCTGCTGCCAGTGGCGATAAGTCGTGT
CTTACCGGGTTGGACTCAAGACGATAGTTACCGGATAAGGCGCAGCGGTCGGGCTGAACGGGGGGTTCGT
GCACACAGCCCAGCTTGGAGCGAACGACCTACACCGAACTGAGATACCTACAGCGTGAGCTATGAGAAAG
CGCCACGCTTCCCGAAGGGAGAAAGGCGGACAGGTATCCGGTAAGCGGCAGGGTCGGAACAGGAGAGCGC
ACGAGGGAGCTTCCAGGGGGAAACGCCTGGTATCTTTATAGTCCTGTCGGGTTTCGCCACCTCTGACTTG
AGCGTCGATTTTTGTGATGCTCGTCAGGGGGGCGGAGCCTATGGAAAAACGCCAGCAACGCGGCCTTTTT
ACGGTTCCTGGCCTTTTGCTGGCCTTTTGCTCACATGTTCTTTCCTGCGTTATCCCCTGATTCTGTGGAT
AACCGTATTACCGCCTTTGAGTGAGCTGATACCGCTCGCCGCAGCCGAACGACCGAGCGCAGCGAGTCAG
TGAGCGAGGAAGCGGAAGAGCGCCTGATGCGGTATTTTCTCCTTACGCATCTGTGCGGTATTTCACACCG
CAATGGTGCACTCTCAGTACAATCTGCTCTGATGCCGCATAGTTAAGCCAGTATACACTCCGCTATCGCT
ACGTGACTGGGTCATGGCTGCGCCCCGACACCCGCCAACACCCGCTGACGCGCCCTGACGGGCTTGTCTG
CTCCCGGCATCCGCTTACAGACAAGCTGTGACCGTCTCCGGGAGCTGCATGTGTCAGAGGTTTTCACCGT
CATCACCGAAACGCGCGAGGCAGCTGCGGTAAAGCTCATCAGCGTGGTCGTGAAGCGATTCACAGATGTC
TGCCTGTTCATCCGCGTCCAGCTCGTTGAGTTTCTCCAGAAGCGTTAATGTCTGGCTTCTGATAAAGCGG
GCCATGTTAAGGGCGGTTTTTTCCTGTTTGGTCACTGATGCCTCCGTGTAAGGGGGATTTCTGTTCATGG
GGGTAATGATACCGATGAAACGAGAGAGGATGCTCACGATACGGGTTACTGATGATGAACATGCCCGGTT
ACTGGAACGTTGTGAGGGTAAACAACTGGCGGTATGGATGCGGCGGGACCAGAGAAAAATCACTCAGGGT
CAATGCCAGCGCTTCGTTAATACAGATGTAGGTGTTCCACAGGGTAGCCAGCAGCATCCTGCGATGCAGA
TCCGGAACATAATGGTGCAGGGCGCTGACTTCCGCGTTTCCAGACTTTACGAAACACGGAAACCGAAGAC
CATTCATGTTGTTGCTCAGGTCGCAGACGTTTTGCAGCAGCAGTCGCTTCACGTTCGCTCGCGTATCGGT
GATTCATTCTGCTAACCAGTAAGGCAACCCCGCCAGCCTAGCCGGGTCCTCAACGACAGGAGCACGATCA
TGCGCACCCGTGGGGCCGCCATGCCGGCGATAATGGCCTGCTTCTCGCCGAAACGTTTGGTGGCGGGACC
AGTGACGAAGGCTTGAGCGAGGGCGTGCAAGATTCCGAATACCGCAAGCGACAGGCCGATCATCGTCGCG
CTCCAGCGAAAGCGGTCCTCGCCGAAAATGACCCAGAGCGCTGCCGGCACCTGTCCTACGAGTTGCATGA
TAAAGAAGACAGTCATAAGTGCGGCGACGATAGTCATGCCCCGCGCCCACCGGAAGGAGCTGACTGGGTT
GAAGGCTCTCAAGGGCATCGGTCGAGATCCCGGTGCCTAATGAGTGAGCTAACTTACATTAATTGCGTTG
CGCTCACTGCCCGCTTTCCAGTCGGGAAACCTGTCGTGCCAGCTGCATTAATGAATCGGCCAACGCGCGG
GGAGAGGCGGTTTGCGTATTGGGCGCCAGGGTGGTTTTTCTTTTCACCAGTGAGACGGGCAACAGCTGAT
TGCCCTTCACCGCCTGGCCCTGAGAGAGTTGCAGCAAGCGGTCCACGCTGGTTTGCCCCAGCAGGCGAAA
ATCCTGTTTGATGGTGGTTAACGGCGGGATATAACATGAGCTGTCTTCGGTATCGTCGTATCCCACTACC
GAGATGTCCGCACCAACGCGCAGCCCGGACTCGGTAATGGCGCGCATTGCGCCCAGCGCCATCTGATCGT
TGGCAACCAGCATCGCAGTGGGAACGATGCCCTCATTCAGCATTTGCATGGTTTGTTGAAAACCGGACAT
GGCACTCCAGTCGCCTTCCCGTTCCGCTATCGGCTGAATTTGATTGCGAGTGAGATATTTATGCCAGCCA
GCCAGACGCAGACGCGCCGAGACAGAACTTAATGGGCCCGCTAACAGCGCGATTTGCTGGTGACCCAATG
CGACCAGATGCTCCACGCCCAGTCGCGTACCGTCTTCATGGGAGAAAATAATACTGTTGATGGGTGTCTG
GTCAGAGACATCAAGAAATAACGCCGGAACATTAGTGCAGGCAGCTTCCACAGCAATGGCATCCTGGTCA
TCCAGCGGATAGTTAATGATCAGCCCACTGACGCGTTGCGCGAGAAGATTGTGCACCGCCGCTTTACAGG
CTTCGACGCCGCTTCGTTCTACCATCGACACCACCACGCTGGCACCCAGTTGATCGGCGCGAGATTTAAT
CGCCGCGACAATTTGCGACGGCGCGTGCAGGGCCAGACTGGAGGTGGCAACGCCAATCAGCAACGACTGT
TTGCCCGCCAGTTGTTGTGCCACGCGGTTGGGAATGTAATTCAGCTCCGCCATCGCCGCTTCCACTTTTT
CCCGCGTTTTCGCAGAAACGTGGCTGGCCTGGTTCACCACGCGGGAAACGGTCTGATAAGAGACACCGGC
ATACTCTGCGACATCGTATAACGTTACTGGTTTCACATTCACCACCCTGAATTGACTCTCTTCCGGGCGC
TATCATGCCATACCGCGAAAGGTTTTGCGCCATTCGATGGTGTCCGGGATCTCGACGCTCTCCCTTATGC
GACTCCTGCATTAGGAAGCAGCCCAGTAGTAGGTTGAGGCCGTTGAGCACCGCCGCCGCAAGGAATGGTG
CATGCAAGGAGATGGCGCCCAACAGTCCCCCGGCCACGGGGCCTGCCACCATACCCACGCCGAAACAAGC
GCTCATGAGCCCGAAGTGGCGAGCCCGATCTTCCCCATCGGTGATGTCGGCGATATAGGCGCCAGCAACC
GCACCTGTGGCGCCGGTGATGCCGGCCACGATGCGTCCGGCGTAGAGGATCGAGATCGATCTCGATCCCG
CGAAATTAATACGACTCACTATAGGGGAATTGTGAGCGGATAACAATTCCCCTCTAGAAATAATTTTGTT
TAACTTTAAGAAGGAGATATACATATGTCGTACTACCATCACCATCACCATCACGATTACGATATCCCAA
CGACCGAAAACCTGTATTTTCAGGGCGCCATGGGATCGGGAATTGCTGCAGGACGCCTCGCGGAAGAAAG
GAAACACTGGCGAAAGGATCATCCATTCGGATTCATTGCCAAACCAGTCAAGAACGCCGACGGAACATTG
AACCTCTTCAATTGGGAATGTGCAATCCCAGGGAGAAAGGATACGATTTGGGAAGGCGGATTATACAGAA
TTCGGATGCTCTTCAAGGACGATTTCCCGTCAACGCCACCAAAGTGCAAGTTCGAGCCACCACTCTTCCA
TCCAAATGTGTACCCATCAGGTACCGTGTGCTTATCTCTTCTGGATGAAAACAAGGATTGGAAGCCGTCA
ATCTCAATCAAGCAACTTCTCATTGGAATTCAAGATTTGCTGAACCATCCAAATATTGAAGATCCAGCTC
AGGCTGAAGCCTATCAGATCTACTGTCAGAATAGGGCTGAATATGAGAAGCGAGTGAAGAAGGAAGCTGT
GAAGTATGCTGCCGAACTCGTCCAGAAGCAAATGCTCGAGTAGAAGCTTGCGGCCGCACTCGAGCACCAC
CACCACCACCACTGAGATCCGGCTGCTAACAAAGCCCGAAAGGAAGCTGAGTTGGCTGCTGCCACCGCTG
AGCAATAACTAGCATAACCCCTTGGGGCCTCTAAACGGGTCTTGAGGGGTTTTTTGCTGAAAGGAGGAAC
TATATCCGGATTGGCGAATGGG
[124 nt withheld, positions 4363-4486]
C
[91 nt withheld, positions 4488-4578]
A
[49 nt withheld, positions 4580-4628]
CCTTTGACGTTGGAGTCCACGTTCTTT
[37 nt withheld, positions 4656-4692]
ACCCTATCTCGGTCTATTCTTTTGATTTATAAGGGATTTTGCCGATTTCGGCCTATTGGTTAAAAAATGA
GCTGATTTAACAAAAATTTAACGCGAATTTTAACAAAATATTAACGCTTACAATTTAGGTGGCACTTTTC
GGGGAAATGTGCGCGGAACCCCTATTTGTTTATTTTTCTAAATACATTCAAATATGTATCCGCTCATGAA
TTAATTCTTAGAAAAACTCATCGAGCATCAAATGAAACTGCAATTTATTCATATCAGGATTATCAATACC
ATATTTTTGAAAAAGCCGTTTCTGTAATGAAGGAGAAAACTCACCGAGGCAGTTCCATAGGATGGCAAGA
TCCTGGTATCGGTCTGCGATTCCGACTCGTCCAACATCAATACAACCTATTAATTTCCCCTCGTCAAAAA
TAAGGTTATCAAGTGAGAAATCACCATGAGTGACGACTGAATCCGGTGAGAATGGCAAAAGTTTATGCAT
TTCTTTCCAGACTTGTTCAACAGGCCAGCCATTACGCTCGTCATCAAAATCACTCGCATCAACCAAACCG
TTATTCATTCGTGATTGCGCCTGAGCGAGACGAAATACGCGATCGCTGTTAAAAGGACAATTACAAACAG
GAATCGAATGCAACCGGCGCAGGAACACTGCCAGCGCATCAACAATATTTTCACCTGAATCAGGATATTC
TTCTAATACCTGGAATGCTGTTTTCCCGGGGATCGCAGTGGTGAGTAACCATGCATCATCAGGAGTACGG
ATAAAATGCTTGATGGTCGGAAGAGGCATAAATTCCGTCAGCCAGTTTAGTCTGACCATCTCATCTGTAA
CATCATTGGCAACGCTACCTTTGCCATGTTTCAGAAACAACTCTGGCGCATCGGGCTTCCCATACAATCG
ATAGATTGTCGCACCTGATTGCCCGACATTATCGCGAGCCCATTTATACCCATATAAATCAGCATCCATG
TTGGAATTTAATCGCGGCCTAGAGCAAGACGTTTCCCGTTGAATATGGCTCATAACACCCCTTGTATTAC
TGTTTATGTAAGCAGACAGTTTTATTGTTCATGACCAAAATCCCTTAACGTGAGTTTTCGTTCCACTGAG
CGTCAGACCCCGTAGA
