>Addgene plasmid #87055 | 6xHis-TEV-UBC-9 | depositor partial sequence | sequence record 169932 | ORF
ATGTCGTACTACCATCACCATCACCATCACGATTACGATATCCCAACGACCGAAAACCTGTATTTTCAGG
GCGCCATGGGATCGGGAATTGCTGCAGGACGCCTCGCGGAAGAAAGGAAACACTGGCGAAAGGATCATCC
ATTCGGATTCATTGCCAAACCAGTCAAGAACGCCGACGGAACATTGAACCTCTTCAATTGGGAATGTGCA
ATCCCAGGGAGAAAGGATACGATTTGGGAAGGCGGATTATACAGAATTCGGATGCTCTTCAAGGACGATT
TCCCGTCAACGCCACCAAAGTGCAAGTTCGAGCCACCACTCTTCCATCCAAATGTGTACCCATCAGGTAC
CGTGTGCTTATCTCTTCTGGATGAAAACAAGGATTGGAAGCCGTCAATCTCAATCAAGCAACTTCTCATT
GGAATTCAAGATTTGCTGAACCATCCAAATATTGAAGATCCAGCTCAGGCTGAAGCCTATCAGATCTACT
GTCAGAATAGGGCTGAATATGAGAAGCGAGTGAAGAAGGAAGCTGTGAAGTATGCTGCCGAACTCGTCCA
GAAGCAAATGCTCGAGTAG
